Addgene plasmid #75440: pECA102
Purpose: Plasmid for arabinose-induced FlpE expression. Plasmid also contains the sacB gene for counter-selection on sucrose media
Depositing lab: James Collins. Publication: Tunable protein degradation in bacteria. Cameron DE, Collins JJ. Nat Biotechnol. 2014 Dec;32(12):1276-81. doi: 10.1038/nbt.3053. Epub 2014 Nov 17. PubMed 25402616.
Backbone
  Vector backbone: pBAD24
  Vector type: Bacterial Expression
Growth in bacteria
  Bacterial resistance: Ampicillin, 100 μg/mL
  Growth temperature: 37°C
  Growth strain: Pir1
  Copy number: Low Copy
Gene/Insert
  Gene/Insert name: FlpE
  Promoter: pBAD
  Cloning method: Gibson Cloning
  Sequencing primers: 5′ CTCGAGAAGAAACCAATTGTC
Terms and licenses: Academic/Nonprofit Terms; Industry Terms: Not Available to Industry
How to cite: pECA102 was a gift from James Collins (Addgene plasmid # 75440)
