[The description below was written by a language model from this plasmid's Addgene catalogue record and pLannotate feature annotations shown in this document.]
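Description:
pECA102 is a bacterial expression plasmid built on the pBAD24 backbone for arabinose-inducible production of the FLPe site-specific recombinase. The 7.4 kb sequence carries the divergently transcribed araC regulator gene next to the araBAD promoter, so that transcription of the downstream FLPe coding sequence is kept low without L-arabinose and switched on when it is added. FLPe is a thermostable variant of the yeast FLP recombinase that catalyses recombination between FRT sites; the annotation describes the matched reference part as carrying an SV40 nuclear localization signal. Downstream of FLPe, after a short remnant of a multiple cloning site, lies the Bacillus subtilis sacB gene encoding levansucrase, followed by a 5S rRNA segment and the rrnB T1 and T2 terminators. No separate promoter for sacB is annotated.

The plasmid is selected with ampicillin through the bla gene and its own promoter, and replicates from a ColE1/pMB1-type origin; the catalogue lists it as low copy, whereas the annotation tool labels this origin family generically as high copy. An M13 phage origin is also present, along with nonfunctional pBR322-derived fragments of bom, rop, the tetracycline resistance gene and its promoter.

The combination of parts fits transient recombinase delivery: arabinose induction provides FLPe to excise or rearrange FRT-flanked DNA, such as marker cassettes in a bacterial genome, after which cells that have lost the plasmid can be recovered on sucrose medium, where sacB expression is toxic. The associated publication concerns tunable protein degradation in bacteria, but the record does not specify which FRT-flanked targets it was used on.
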