Features (pLannotate 1.2.2; 16 found; start..end, strand, type, name):
     97..975     -  CDS            araC: L-arabinose regulatory protein; araC
   1002..1286    +  promoter       araBAD promoter: araBAD; promoter of the L-arabinose operon of E. coli; the araC regulatory gene is transcribed in the opposite direction (Guzman et al., 1995)
   1343..2614    +  CDS            FLPe: nuclear-targeted site-specific recombinase FLPe is a fusion between the SV40 nuclear localization signal and a thermostable version of the Saccharomyces cerevisiae site-specific recombinase FLP. Recombination occurs at FRT sequences.
   2615..2643    +  misc_feature   MCS (fragment): pUC18/19 multiple cloning site
   2755..4175    +  CDS            SacB: secreted levansucrase that renders bacterial growth sensitive to sucrose; Bacillus subtilis sacB; negative selection marker
   4271..4386    +  ncRNA          5S rRNA: Accession: RF00001 - 5S ribosomal RNA
   4390..4476    +  terminator     rrnB T1 terminator: Escherichia coli rrnB; transcription terminator T1 from the E. coli rrnB gene
   4568..4595    +  terminator     rrnB T2 terminator: transcription terminator T2 from the E. coli rrnB gene
   4614..4705    +  promoter       AmpR promoter: bla
   4706..5566    +  CDS            AmpR: β-lactamase; bla; confers resistance to ampicillin, carbenicillin, and related antibiotics
   5608..5988    +  rep_origin     M13 ori (sequence partly withheld): M13 bacteriophage origin of replication; arrow indicates direction of (+) strand synthesis
   6174..6762    +  rep_origin     ori: high-copy-number ColE1/pMB1/pBR322/pUC origin of replication
   6948..6999    -  misc_feature   bom (fragment): basis of mobility region from pBR322
   7115..7154    -  CDS            rop (fragment): Rop protein, which maintains plasmids at low copy number; rop
   7155..7340    -  CDS            TcR (fragment): tetracycline efflux protein; tet; confers resistance to tetracycline
   7350..7       +  promoter       tet promoter (fragment) (across the origin): E. coli promoter for tetracycline efflux protein gene
>Addgene plasmid #75440 | pECA102 | addgene full sequence | sequence record 246121 | Addgene NGS Result
CATCGATGCATAATGTGCCTGTCAAATGGACGAAGCAGGGATTCTGCAAACCCTATGCTACTCCGTCAAG
CCGTCAATTGTCTGATTCGTTACCAATTATGACAACTTGACGGCTACATCATTCACTTTTTCTTCACAAC
CGGCACGGAACTCGCTCGGGCTGGCCCCGGTGCATTTTTTAAATACCCGCGAGAAATAGAGTTGATCGTC
AAAACCAACATTGCGACCGACGGTGGCGATAGGCATCCGGGTGGTGCTCAAAAGCAGCTTCGCCTGGCTG
ATACGTTGGTCCTCGCGCCAGCTTAAGACGCTAATCCCTAACTGCTGGCGGAAAAGATGTGACAGACGCG
ACGGCGACAAGCAAACATGCTGTGCGACGCTGGCGATATCAAAATTGCTGTCTGCCAGGTGATCGCTGAT
GTACTGACAAGCCTCGCGTACCCGATTATCCATCGGTGGATGGAGCGACTCGTTAATCGCTTCCATGCGC
CGCAGTAACAATTGCTCAAGCAGATTTATCGCCAGCAGCTCCGAATAGCGCCCTTCCCCTTGCCCGGCGT
TAATGATTTGCCCAAACAGGTCGCTGAAATGCGGCTGGTGCGCTTCATCCGGGCGAAAGAACCCCGTATT
GGCAAATATTGACGGCCAGTTAAGCCATTCATGCCAGTAGGCGCGCGGACGAAAGTAAACCCACTGGTGA
TACCATTCGCGAGCCTCCGGATGACGACCGTAGTGATGAATCTCTCCTGGCGGGAACAGCAAAATATCAC
CCGGTCGGCAAACAAATTCTCGTCCCTGATTTTTCACCACCCCCTGACCGCGAATGGTGAGATTGAGAAT
ATAACCTTTCATTCCCAGCGGTCGGTCGATAAAAAAATCGAGATAACCGTTGGCCTCAATCGGCGTTAAA
CCCGCCACCAGATGGGCATTAAACGAGTATCCCGGCAGCAGGGGATCATTTTGCGCTTCAGCCATACTTT
TCATACTCCCGCCATTCAGAGAAGAAACCAATTGTCCATATTGCATCAGACATTGCCGTCACTGCGTCTT
TTACTGGCTCTTCTCGCTAACCAAACCGGTAACCCCGCTTATTAAAAGCATTCTGTAACAAAGCGGGACC
AAAGCCATGACAAAAACGCGTAACAAAAGTGTCTATAATCACGGCAGAAAAGTCCACATTGATTATTTGC
ACGGCGTCACACTTTGCTATGCCATAGCATTTTTATCCATAAGATTAGCGGATCCTACCTGACGCTTTTT
ATCGCAACTCTCTACTGTTTCTCCATACCCGTTTTTTTGGGCTAGCAGGAGGAATTCACCATGGTACCCC
GGAGGTTCCACCATGAGCCAATTTGATATATTATGTAAAACACCACCTAAGGTCCTGGTTCGTCAGTTTG
TGGAAAGGTTTGAAAGACCTTCAGGGGAAAAAATAGCATCATGTGCTGCTGAACTAACCTATTTATGTTG
GATGATTACTCATAACGGAACAGCAATCAAGAGAGCCACATTCATGAGCTATAATACTATCATAAGCAAT
TCGCTGAGTTTCGATATTGTCAACAAATCACTCCAGTTTAAATACAAGACGCAAAAAGCAACAATTCTGG
AAGCCTCATTAAAGAAATTAATTCCTGCTTGGGGATTTACAATTATTCCTTACAATGGACAAAAACATCA
ATCTGATATCACTGATATTGTAAGTAGTTTGCAATTACAGTTCGAATCATCGGAAGAAGCAGATAAGGGA
AATAGCCACAGTAAAAAAATGCTTAAAGCACTTCTAAGTGAGGGTGAAAGCATCTGGGAGATCACTGAGA
AAATACTAAATTCGTTTGAGTATACCTCGAGATTTACAAAAACAAAAACTTTATACCAATTCCTCTTCCT
AGCTACTTTCATCAATTGTGGAAGATTCAGCGATATTAAGAACGTTGATCCGAAATCATTTAAATTAGTC
CAAAATAAGTATCTGGGAGTAATAATCCAGTGTTTAGTGACAGAGACAAAGACAAGCGTTAGTAGGCACA
TATACTTCTTTAGCGCAAGGGGTAGGATCGATCCACTTGTATATTTGGATGAATTTTTGAGGAATTCTGA
ACCAGTCCTAAAACGAGTAAATAGGACCGGCAATTCTTCAAGCAACAAACAGGAATACCAATTATTAAAA
GATAACTTAGTCAGATCGTACAACAAGGCTTTGAAGAAAAATGCGCCTTATCCAATCTTTGCTATAAAGA
ATGGCCCAAAATCTCACATTGGAAGACATTTGATGACCTCATTTCTGTCAATGAAGGGCCTAACGGAGTT
GACTAATGTTGTGGGAAATTGGAGCGATAAGCGTGCTTCTGCCGTGGCCAGGACAACGTATACTCATCAG
ATAACAGCAATACCTGATCACTACTTCGCACTAGTTTCTCGGTACTATGCATATGATCCAATATCAAAGG
AAATGATAGCATTGAAGGATGAGACTAATCCAATTGAGGAGTGGCAGCATATAGAACAGCTAAAGGGTAG
TGCTGAAGGAAGCATACGATACCCCGCATGGAATGGGATAATATCACAGGAGGTACTAGACTACCTTTCA
TCCTACATAAATAGACGCATATAAGGTACCCGGGGATCCTCTAGAGTCGACCTAGGCGCGCCAATTGCTA
GCTTTCTTTTTTTTAAATTTTTGTGCTATTCTTTTTAACAGGCAAAAGGATTTGCCAAAGTCAAAAATTT
TATTTTATCATGGAGGAATGATATATGAACATCAAAAAGTTTGCAAAACAGCAACAGTATTAACCTTTAC
TACCGCACTGCTGGCAGGAGGCGCAACTCAAGCGTTTGCGAAAGAAACGAACCAAAAGCCATATAAGGAA
ACATACGGCATTTCCCATATTACACGCCATGATATGCTGCAAATCCCTGAACAGCAAAAAAATGAAAAAT
ATCAAGTTCCTGAATTCGATTCGTCCACAATTAAAAATATCTCTTCTGCAAAAGGCCTGGACGTTTGGGA
CAGCTGGCCATTACAAAACGCTGACGGCACTGTCGCAAACTATCACGGCTACCACATCGTCTTTGCATTA
GCCGGAGATCCTAAAAATGCGGATGACACATCGATTTACATGTTCTATCAAAAAGTCGGCGAAACTTCTA
TTGACAGCTGGAAAAACGCTGGCCGCGTCTTTAAAGACAGCGACAAATTCGATGCAAATGATTCTATCCT
AAAAGACCAAACACAAGAATGGTCTGGTTCAGCCACATTTACATCTGACGGAAAAATCCGTTTATTCTAC
ACTGATTTCTCCGGTAAACATTACGGCAAACAAACACTGACAACTGCACAAGTTAACGTATCAGCATCAG
ACAGCTCTTTGAACATCAACGGTGTAGAGGATTATAAATCAATCTTTGACGGTGACGGAAAAACGTATCA
AAATGTACAGCAGTTCATCGATGAAGGCAACTACAGCTCAGGCGACAACCATACGCTGAGAGATCCTCAC
TACGTAGAAGATAAAGGCCACAAATACTTAGTATTTGAAGCAAACACTGGAACTGAAGATGGCTACCAAG
GCGAAGAATCTTTATTTAACAAAGCATACTATGGCAAAAGCACATCATTCTTCCGTCAAGAAAGTCAAAA
ACTTCTGCAAAGCGATAAAAAACGCACGGCTGAGTTAGCAAACGGCGCTCTCGGTATGATTGAGCTAAAC
GATGATTACACACTGAAAAAAGTGATGAAACCGCTGATTGCATCTAACACAGTAACAGATGAAATTGAAC
GCGCGAACGTCTTTAAAATGAACGGCAAATGGTACCTGTTCACTGACTCCCGCGGATCAAAAATGACGAT
TGACGGCATTACGTCTAACGATATTTACATGCTTGGTTATGTTTCTAATTCTTTAACTGGCCCATACAAG
CCGCTGAACAAAACTGGCCTTGTGTTAAAAATGGATCTTGATCCTAACGATGTAACCTTTACTTACTCAC
ACTTCGCTGTACCTCAAGCGAAAGGAAACAATGTCGTGATTACAAGCTATATGACAAACAGAGGATTCTA
CGCAGACAAACAATCAACGTTTGCGCCAAGCTTCCTGCTGAACATCAAAGGCAAGAAAACATCTGTTGTC
AAAGACAGCATCCTTGAACAAGGACAATTAACAGTTAACAAATAAGCATGCAAGCTTGGCTGTTTTGGCG
GATGAGAGAAGATTTTCAGCCTGATACAGATTAAATCAGAACGCAGAAGCGGTCTGATAAAACAGAATTT
GCCTGGCGGCAGTAGCGCGGTGGTCCCACCTGACCCCATGCCGAACTCAGAAGTGAAACGCCGTAGCGCC
GATGGTAGTGTGGGGTCTCCCCATGCGAGAGTAGGGAACTGCCAGGCATCAAATAAAACGAAAGGCTCAG
TCGAAAGACTGGGCCTTTCGTTTTATCTGTTGTTTGTCGGTGAACGCTCTCCTGAGTAGGACAAATCCGC
CGGGAGCGGATTTGAACGTTGCGAAGCAACGGCCCGGAGGGTGGCGGGCAGGACGCCCGCCATAAACTGC
CAGGCATCAAATTAAGCAGAAGGCCATCCTGACGGATGGCCTTTTTGCGTTTCTACAAACTCTTTTGTTT
ATTTTTCTAAATACATTCAAATATGTATCCGCTCATGAGACAATAACCCTGATAAATGCTTCAATAATAT
TGAAAAAGGAAGAGTATGAGTATTCAACATTTCCGTGTCGCCCTTATTCCCTTTTTTGCGGCATTTTGCC
TTCCTGTTTTTGCTCACCCAGAAACGCTGGTGAAAGTAAAAGATGCTGAAGATCAGTTGGGTGCACGAGT
GGGTTACATCGAACTGGATCTCAACAGCGGTAAGATCCTTGAGAGTTTTCGCCCCGAAGAACGTTTTCCA
ATGATGAGCACTTTTAAAGTTCTGCTATGTGGCGCGGTATTATCCCGTGTTGACGCCGGGCAAGAGCAAC
TCGGTCGCCGCATACACTATTCTCAGAATGACTTGGTTGAGTACTCACCAGTCACAGAAAAGCATCTTAC
GGATGGCATGACAGTAAGAGAATTATGCAGTGCTGCCATAACCATGAGTGATAACACTGCGGCCAACTTA
CTTCTGACAACGATCGGAGGACCGAAGGAGCTAACCGCTTTTTTGCACAACATGGGGGATCATGTAACTC
GCCTTGATCGTTGGGAACCGGAGCTGAATGAAGCCATACCAAACGACGAGCGTGACACCACGATGCCTGT
AGCAATGGCAACAACGTTGCGCAAACTATTAACTGGCGAACTACTTACTCTAGCTTCCCGGCAACAATTA
ATAGACTGGATGGAGGCGGATAAAGTTGCAGGACCACTTCTGCGCTCGGCCCTTCCGGCTGGCTGGTTTA
TTGCTGATAAATCTGGAGCCGGTGAGCGTGGGTCTCGCGGTATCATTGCAGCACTGGGGCCAGATGGTAA
GCCCTCCCGTATCGTAGTTATCTACACGACGGGGAGTCAGGCAACTATGGATGAACGAAATAGACAGATC
GCTGAGATAGGTGCCTCACTGATTAAGCATTGGTAACTGTCAGACCAAGTTTACTCATATATACTTTAGA
TTGATT
[125 nt withheld, positions 5607-5731]
C
[141 nt withheld, positions 5733-5873]
CCTTTGACGTTGGAGTCCACGTTCTTT
[37 nt withheld, positions 5901-5937]
ACCCTATCTCGGGCTATTCTTTTGATTTATAAGGGATTTTGCCGATTTCGGCCTATTGGTTAAAAAATGA
GCTGATTTAACAAAAATTTAACGCGAATTTTAACAAAATATTAACGTTTACAATTTAAAAGGATCTAGGT
GAAGATCCTTTTTGATAATCTCATGACCAAAATCCCTTAACGTGAGTTTTCGTTCCACTGAGCGTCAGAC
CCCGTAGAAAAGATCAAAGGATCTTCTTGAGATCCTTTTTTTCTGCGCGTAATCTGCTGCTTGCAAACAA
AAAAACCACCGCTACCAGCGGTGGTTTGTTTGCCGGATCAAGAGCTACCAACTCTTTTTCCGAAGGTAAC
TGGCTTCAGCAGAGCGCAGATACCAAATACTGTCCTTCTAGTGTAGCCGTAGTTAGGCCACCACTTCAAG
AACTCTGTAGCACCGCCTACATACCTCGCTCTGCTAATCCTGTTACCAGTGGCTGCTGCCAGTGGCGATA
AGTCGTGTCTTACCGGGTTGGACTCAAGACGATAGTTACCGGATAAGGCGCAGCGGTCGGGCTGAACGGG
GGGTTCGTGCACACAGCCCAGCTTGGAGCGAACGACCTACACCGAACTGAGATACCTACAGCGTGAGCTA
TGAGAAAGCGCCACGCTTCCCGAAGGGAGAAAGGCGGACAGGTATCCGGTAAGCGGCAGGGTCGGAACAG
GAGAGCGCACGAGGGAGCTTCCAGGGGGAAACGCCTGGTATCTTTATAGTCCTGTCGGGTTTCGCCACCT
CTGACTTGAGCGTCGATTTTTGTGATGCTCGTCAGGGGGGCGGAGCCTATGGAAAAACGCCAGCAACGCG
GCCTTTTTACGGTTCCTGGCCTTTTGCTGGCCTTTTGCTCACATGTTCTTTCCTGCGTTATCCCCTGATT
CTGTGGATAACCGTATTACCGCCTTTGAGTGAGCTGATACCGCTCGCCGCAGCCGAACGACCGAGCGCAG
CGAGTCAGTGAGCGAGGAAGCGGAAGAGCGCCTGATGCGGTATTTTCTCCTTACGCATCTGTGCGGTATT
TCACACCGCATAGGGTCATGGCTGCGCCCCGACACCCGCCAACACCCGCTGACGCGCCCTGACGGGCTTG
TCTGCTCCCGGCATCCGCTTACAGACAAGCTGTGACCGTCTCCGGGAGCTGCATGTGTCAGAGGTTTTCA
CCGTCATCACCGAAACGCGCGAGGCAGAAGGAGATGGCGCCCAACAGTCCCCCGGCCACGGGGCCTGCCA
CCATACCCACGCCGAAACAAGCGCTCATGAGCCCGAAGTGGCGAGCCCGATCTTCCCCATCGGTGATGTC
GGCGATATAGGCGCCAGCAACCGCACCTGTGGCGCCGGTGATGCCGGCCACGATGCGTCCGGCGTAGAGG
ATCTGCTCATGTTTGACAGCTTAT
