>Addgene plasmid #75440 | pECA102 | addgene partial sequence | sequence record 147392 | pBPGw-3 5'-TACTTACAATATCAGTGATATC-3'
TATCGAAACTCAGCGAATTGCTTATGATAGTATTATAGCTCATGAATGTGGCTCTCTTGATTGCTGTTCC
GTTATGAGTAATCATCCAACATAAATAGGTTAGTTCAGCAGCACATGATGCTATTTTTTCCCCTGAAGGT
CTTTCAAACCTTTCCACAAACTGACGAACCAGGACCTTAGGTGGTGTTTTACATAATATATCAAATTGGC
TCATGGTGGAACCTCCGGGGTACCATGGTGAATTCCTCCTGCTAGCCCAAAAAAACGGGTATGGAGAAAC
AGTAGAGAGTTGCGATAAAAAGCGTCAGGTA
